Addgene plasmid #214397: pMK485 (3mAID-Hygro)
Depositing lab: Masato Kanemaki. Publication: Combination of AID2 and BromoTag expands the utility of degron-based protein knockdowns. Hatoyama Y, Islam M, Bond AG, Hayashi KI, Ciulli A, Kanemaki MT. EMBO Rep. 2024 Sep;25(9):4062-4077. doi: 10.1038/s44319-024-00224-4. Epub 2024 Aug 23. PubMed 39179892.
Backbone
  Vector backbone: pBluescript
  Vector type: Mammalian Expression, CRISPR
  Selectable markers: Hygromycin
Growth in bacteria
  Bacterial resistance: Ampicillin, 100 μg/mL
  Growth temperature: 37°C
  Growth strain: DH5alpha
  Copy number: High Copy
Gene/Insert
  Gene/Insert name: 3mAID-Hygro
  Species: H. sapiens (human), M. musculus (mouse)
Terms and licenses: Academic/Nonprofit Terms; Industry Terms: Not Available to Industry
How to cite: pMK485 (3mAID-Hygro) was a gift from Masato Kanemaki (Addgene plasmid # 214397 ; http://n2t.net/addgene:214397 ; RRID:Addgene_214397)
