[The description below was written by a language model from this plasmid's Addgene catalogue record and pLannotate feature annotations shown in this document.]
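Description:
pMK485 (3mAID-Hygro) is a pBluescript-based plasmid of about 6 kb, catalogued as a mammalian expression/CRISPR vector. It carries a tagging cassette for building auxin-inducible degron alleles in human or mouse cells. In E. coli it replicates at high copy from a ColE1/pUC-type origin and is selected through the β-lactamase (AmpR) gene. The usual pBluescript elements are also present: an f1 phage origin, remnants of lacZα and the lac promoter/operator, and T7 and T3 promoters on either side of the cloning region.

The insert lies between the T7 and T3 promoters and has two parts. The first is the degron coding sequence, named "3mAID", which suggests three tandem mini-AID repeats. The automated annotation marks only two adjacent segments, matched to Arabidopsis Aux/IAA proteins (IAA3 and IAA17), with unannotated sequence upstream, so the full repeat structure is not resolved in the table. An SV40 polyadenylation signal follows the degron, and no mammalian promoter is annotated in front of it. This arrangement fits a design in which the tag is fused in frame to an endogenous gene and expressed from that gene's own promoter. The second part is a hygromycin-resistance marker driven by the mouse PGK promoter and ended by the PGK poly(A) signal. It is flanked by two loxP sites in the same orientation, so Cre recombinase can excise it once integrants have been selected.

The record does not list homology arms or a guide RNA. The plasmid therefore most likely serves as a cassette source or donor template for CRISPR-assisted knock-in, with locus-specific arms added by the user. Proteins tagged this way can be rapidly depleted by adding an auxin ligand to cells that express the matching TIR1 receptor, in line with the associated work on AID2 and BromoTag degron systems.
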