Features (pLannotate 1.2.2; 19 found; start..end, strand, type, name):
      4..432     +  rep_origin     f1 ori (sequence partly withheld): f1 bacteriophage origin of replication; arrow indicates direction of (+) strand synthesis
    463..618     -  CDS            lacZα (fragment): LacZα fragment of β-galactosidase; lacZ fragment
    626..644     +  promoter       T7 promoter: promoter for bacteriophage T7 RNA polymerase
    930..1136    +  CDS            IAA3 (fragment): IAA3_ARATH - Also known as SHY2. Experimental evidence at protein level: Swiss-Prot protein existence level 1. Aux/IAA proteins are short-lived transcriptional factors that function as repressors of early auxin response genes at low auxin concentrations. Repression is thought to result from the interaction with auxin response factors (ARFs), proteins that bind to the auxin- responsive promoter element (AuxRE). Plays a central role in auxin regulation of root growth, in gravitropism, and in lateral root formation (PubMed:9895319). Regulated by an auxin-induced protein turnover (PubMed:14617065)
   1158..1361    +  CDS            IAA17 (fragment): IAA17_ARATH - Also known as AXR3. Experimental evidence at protein level: Swiss-Prot protein existence level 1. Aux/IAA proteins are short-lived transcriptional factors that function as repressors of early auxin response genes at low auxin concentrations. Repression is thought to result from the interaction with auxin response factors (ARFs), proteins that bind to the auxin- responsive promoter element (AuxRE). Formation of heterodimers with ARF proteins may alter their ability to modulate early auxin response genes expression. From Arabidopsis thaliana (Mouse-ear cress).
   1379..1500    +  polyA_signal   SV40 poly(A) signal: SV40 polyadenylation signal
   1531..1564    -  protein_bind   loxP: Cre-mediated recombination occurs in the 8-bp core sequence (GCATACAT). Cre recombinase
   1625..2124    +  promoter       PGK promoter: mouse phosphoglycerate kinase 1 promoter
   2184..3204    +  CDS            HygR (fragment): aminoglycoside phosphotransferase from E. coli; aph(4)-Ia; confers resistance to hygromycin
   3288..3740    +  polyA_signal   PGK poly(A) signal: mouse phosphoglycerate kinase 1 polyadenylation signal
   3767..3800    -  protein_bind   loxP: Cre-mediated recombination occurs in the 8-bp core sequence (GCATACAT). Cre recombinase
   3849..3867    -  promoter       T3 promoter: promoter for bacteriophage T3 RNA polymerase
   3912..3928    -  protein_bind   lac operator: The lac repressor binds to the lac operator to inhibit transcription in E. coli. This inhibition can be relieved by adding lactose or isopropyl-β-D-thiogalactopyranoside (IPTG). lac repressor encoded by lacI
   3936..3966    -  promoter       lac promoter: promoter for the E. coli lac operon
   3981..4002    -  protein_bind   CAP binding site: CAP binding activates transcription in the presence of cAMP. E. coli catabolite activator protein
   4015..4107    -  CDS            lacI (fragment): lac repressor; lacI; The lac repressor binds to the lac operator to inhibit transcription in E. coli. This inhibition can be relieved by adding lactose or isopropyl-β-D-thiogalactopyranoside (IPTG).
   4290..4878    -  rep_origin     ori: high-copy-number ColE1/pMB1/pBR322/pUC origin of replication
   5049..5909    -  CDS            AmpR: β-lactamase; bla; confers resistance to ampicillin, carbenicillin, and related antibiotics
   5910..6014    -  promoter       AmpR promoter: bla
>Addgene plasmid #214397 | pMK485 (3mAID-Hygro) | addgene full sequence | sequence record 426508 | Addgene NGS Result
CTG
[124 nt withheld, positions 4-127]
C
[91 nt withheld, positions 129-219]
A
[49 nt withheld, positions 221-269]
CCTTTGACGTTGGAGTCCACGTTCTTT
[37 nt withheld, positions 297-333]
ACCCTATCTCGGTCTATTCTTTTGATTTATAAGGGATTTTGCCGATTTCGGCCTATTGGTTAAAAAATGA
GCTGATTTAACAAAAATTTAACGCGAATTTTAACAAAATATTAACGCTTACAATTTCCATTCGCCATTCA
GGCTGCGCAACTGTTGGGAAGGGCGATCGGTGCGGGCCTCTTCGCTATTACGCCAGCTGGCGAAAGGGGG
ATGTGCTGCAAGGCGATTAAGTTGGGTAACGCCAGGGTTTTCCCAGTCACGACGTTGTAAAACGACGGCC
AGTGAGCGCGCGTAATACGACTCACTATAGGGCGAATTGGAGCTCCCCGGGATCCGGTGCTGGGGCAGGC
GCTGGTGCTGGCGCTGGTAAAGAGAAAAGCGCATGTCCTAAAGATCCTGCAAAGCCTCCAGCCAAAGCAC
AGGTGGTTGGATGGCCTCCCGTTAGAAGTTATAGGAAGAACGTTATGGTAAGCTGCCAAAAGTCTAGCGG
TGGGCCCGAAGCGGCGGCTTTTGTAAAAGTGAGCATGGATGGAGCCCCATATTTGAGGAAAATTGATCTC
AGAATGTATAAGGGGGCGGGTGCTGGTGCCGGTGCAAAGGAAAAGTCTGCGTGTCCCAAAGACCCTGCAA
AACCTCCGGCAAAGGCACAGGTCGTGGGTTGGCCGCCAGTGCGATCCTATCGGAAAAACGTAATGGTTAG
CTGCCAGAAGTCTTCAGGGGGTCCCGAAGCTGCGGCGTTTGTGAAAGTAAGTATGGATGGTGCTCCGTAT
CTCCGAAAAATCGACCTCAGAATGTATAAAGGTGCAGGTGCAGGAGCGGGGGCGAAAGAGAAGTCCGCCT
GTCCAAAAGATCCTGCTAAGCCACCAGCCAAGGCACAAGTGGTCGGTTGGCCACCAGTGAGAAGTTATCG
AAAGAACGTAATGGTGTCATGTCAAAAGTCAAGCGGAGGACCTGAAGCAGCTGCCTTCGTCAAGGTATCA
ATGGACGGCGCGCCTTATCTGAGAAAAATCGATTTGAGAATGTACAAATAACAATTGTTGTTGTTAACTT
GTTTATTGCAGCTTATAATGGTTACAAATAAAGCAATAGCATCACAAATTTCACAAATAAAGCATTTTTT
TCACTGCATTCTAGTTGTGGTTTGTCCAAACTCATCAATGTATCTTAACGCGTCGATCATATTCAATAAC
CCTTAATATAACTTCGTATAATGTATGCTATACGAAGTTATTAGGTCTGAAGAGGAGTTTACGTCCAGCC
AAGCTTAGGATCTCGACCTCGAAATTCTACCGGGTAGGGGAGGCGCTTTTCCCAAGGCAGTCTGGAGCAT
GCGCTTTAGCAGCCCCGCTGGGCACTTGGCGCTACACAAGTGGCCTCTGGCCTCGCACACATTCCACATC
CACCGGTAGGCGCCAACCGACTCCGTTCTTTGGTGGCCCCTTCGCGCCACCTTCTACTCCTCCCCTAGTC
AGGAAGTTCCCCCCCGCCCCGCAGCTCGCGTCGTGCAGGACGTGACAAATGGAAGTAGCACGTCTCACTA
GTCTCGTGCAGATGGACAGCACCGCTGAGCAATGGAAGCGGGTAGGCCTTTGGGGCAGCGGCCAATAGCA
GCTTTGCTCCTTCGCTTTCTGGGCTCAGAGGCTGGGAAGGGGTGGGTCCGGGGGCGGGCTCAGGGGCGGG
CTCAGGGGCGGGGCGGGCGCCCGAAGGTCCTCCGGAGGCCCGGCATTCTGCACGCTTCAAAAGCGCACGT
CTGCCGCGCTGTTCTCCTCTTCCTCATCTCCGGGCCTTTCGACCTGCATCCATCTAGATCTCGAGCAGCT
GAAGCTTACCGCTAGCATGGATAGATCCGGAAAGCCTGAACTCACCGCGACGTCTGTCGAGAAGTTTCTG
ATCGAAAAGTTCGACAGCGTCTCCGACCTGATGCAGCTCTCGGAGGGCGAAGAATCTCGTGCTTTCAGCT
TCGATGTAGGAGGGCGTGGATATGTCCTGCGGGTAAATAGCTGCGCCGATGGTTTCTACAAAGATCGTTA
TGTTTATCGGCACTTTGCATCGGCCGCGCTCCCGATTCCGGAAGTGCTTGACATTGGGGAATTCAGCGAG
AGCCTGACCTATTGCATCTCCCGCCGTGCACAGGGTGTCACGTTGCAAGACCTGCCTGAAACCGAACTGC
CCGCTGTTCTGCAGCCGGTCGCGGAGGCCATGGATGCGATCGCTGCGGCCGATCTTAGCCAGACGAGCGG
GTTCGGCCCATTCGGACCGCAAGGAATCGGTCAATACACTACATGGCGTGATTTCATATGCGCGATTGCT
GATCCCCATGTGTATCACTGGCAAACTGTGATGGACGACACCGTCAGTGCGTCCGTCGCGCAGGCTCTCG
ATGAGCTGATGCTTTGGGCCGAGGACTGCCCCGAAGTCCGGCACCTCGTGCACGCGGATTTCGGCTCCAA
CAATGTCCTGACGGACAATGGCCGCATAACAGCGGTCATTGACTGGAGCGAGGCGATGTTCGGGGATTCC
CAATACGAGGTCGCCAACATCTTCTTCTGGAGGCCGTGGTTGGCTTGTATGGAGCAGCAGACGCGCTACT
TCGAGCGGAGGCATCCGGAGCTTGCAGGATCGCCGCGGCTCCGGGCGTATATGCTCCGCATTGGTCTTGA
CCAACTCTATCAGAGCTTGGTTGACGGCAATTTCGATGATGCAGCTTGGGCGCAGGGTCGATGCGACGCA
ATCGTCCGATCCGGAGCCGGGACTGTCGGGCGTACACAAATCGCCCGCAGAAGCGCGGCCGTCTGGACCG
ATGGCTGTGTAGAAGTACTCGCCGATAGTGGAAACCGACGCCCCAGCACTCGTCCGAGGGCAAAGGAATA
GGCTAGCCGCCCGCCCCACGACCCGCAGCGCCCGACCGAAAGGAGCGCACGACCCCATGCATCGATGATA
TCAGATCCCCGGGATGCAGAAATTGATGATCTATTAAACAATAAAGATGTCCACTAAAATGGAAGTTTTT
CCTGTCATACTTTGTTAAGAAGGGTGAGAACAGAGTACCTACATTTTGAATGGAAGGATTGGAGCTACGG
GGGTGGGGGTGGGGTGGGATTAGATAAATGCCTGCTCTTTACTGAAGGCTCTTTACTATTGCTTTATGAT
AATGTTTCATAGTTGGATATCATAATTTAAACAAGCAAAACCAAATTAAGGGCCAGCTCATTCCTCCCAC
TCATGATCTATAGATCTATAGATCTCTCGTGGGATCATTGTTTTTCTCTTGATTCCCACTTTGTGGTTCT
AAGTACTGTGGTTTCCAAATGTGTCAGTTTCATAGCCTGAAGAACGAGATCAGCAGCCTCTGTTCCACAT
ACACTTCATTCTCAGTATTGTTTTGCCAAGTTCTAATTCCATCAGAAGCTGGTCGAGATCCGGAACCCTT
AATATAACTTCGTATAATGTATGCTATACGAAGTTATTAGGTCCCTCGAAGAGGTTCACTAGGATCCGGT
ACCCAGCTTTTGTTCCCTTTAGTGAGGGTTAATTGCGCGCTTGGCGTAATCATGGTCATAGCTGTTTCCT
GTGTGAAATTGTTATCCGCTCACAATTCCACACAACATACGAGCCGGAAGCATAAAGTGTAAAGCCTGGG
GTGCCTAATGAGTGAGCTAACTCACATTAATTGCGTTGCGCTCACTGCCCGCTTTCCAGTCGGGAAACCT
GTCGTGCCAGCTGCATTAATGAATCGGCCAACGCGCGGGGAGAGGCGGTTTGCGTATTGGGCGCTCTTCC
GCTTCCTCGCTCACTGACTCGCTGCGCTCGGTCGTTCGGCTGCGGCGAGCGGTATCAGCTCACTCAAAGG
CGGTAATACGGTTATCCACAGAATCAGGGGATAACGCAGGAAAGAACATGTGAGCAAAAGGCCAGCAAAA
GGCCAGGAACCGTAAAAAGGCCGCGTTGCTGGCGTTTTTCCATAGGCTCCGCCCCCCTGACGAGCATCAC
AAAAATCGACGCTCAAGTCAGAGGTGGCGAAACCCGACAGGACTATAAAGATACCAGGCGTTTCCCCCTG
GAAGCTCCCTCGTGCGCTCTCCTGTTCCGACCCTGCCGCTTACCGGATACCTGTCCGCCTTTCTCCCTTC
GGGAAGCGTGGCGCTTTCTCATAGCTCACGCTGTAGGTATCTCAGTTCGGTGTAGGTCGTTCGCTCCAAG
CTGGGCTGTGTGCACGAACCCCCCGTTCAGCCCGACCGCTGCGCCTTATCCGGTAACTATCGTCTTGAGT
CCAACCCGGTAAGACACGACTTATCGCCACTGGCAGCAGCCACTGGTAACAGGATTAGCAGAGCGAGGTA
TGTAGGCGGTGCTACAGAGTTCTTGAAGTGGTGGCCTAACTACGGCTACACTAGAAGAACAGTATTTGGT
ATCTGCGCTCTGCTGAAGCCAGTTACCTTCGGAAAAAGAGTTGGTAGCTCTTGATCCGGCAAACAAACCA
CCGCTGGTAGCGGTGGTTTTTTTGTTTGCAAGCAGCAGATTACGCGCAGAAAAAAAGGATCTCAAGAAGA
TCCTTTGATCTTTTCTACGGGGTCTGACGCTCAGTGGAACGAAAACTCACGTTAAGGGATTTTGGTCATG
AGATTATCAAAAAGGATCTTCACCTAGATCCTTTTAAATTAAAAATGAAGTTTTAAATCAATCTAAAGTA
TATATGAGTAAACTTGGTCTGACAGTTACCAATGCTTAATCAGTGAGGCACCTATCTCAGCGATCTGTCT
ATTTCGTTCATCCATAGTTGCCTGACTCCCCGTCGTGTAGATAACTACGATACGGGAGGGCTTACCATCT
GGCCCCAGTGCTGCAATGATACCGCGAGACCCACGCTCACCGGCTCCAGATTTATCAGCAATAAACCAGC
CAGCCGGAAGGGCCGAGCGCAGAAGTGGTCCTGCAACTTTATCCGCCTCCATCCAGTCTATTAATTGTTG
CCGGGAAGCTAGAGTAAGTAGTTCGCCAGTTAATAGTTTGCGCAACGTTGTTGCCATTGCTACAGGCATC
GTGGTGTCACGCTCGTCGTTTGGTATGGCTTCATTCAGCTCCGGTTCCCAACGATCAAGGCGAGTTACAT
GATCCCCCATGTTGTGCAAAAAAGCGGTTAGCTCCTTCGGTCCTCCGATCGTTGTCAGAAGTAAGTTGGC
CGCAGTGTTATCACTCATGGTTATGGCAGCACTGCATAATTCTCTTACTGTCATGCCATCCGTAAGATGC
TTTTCTGTGACTGGTGAGTACTCAACCAAGTCATTCTGAGAATAGTGTATGCGGCGACCGAGTTGCTCTT
GCCCGGCGTCAATACGGGATAATACCGCGCCACATAGCAGAACTTTAAAAGTGCTCATCATTGGAAAACG
TTCTTCGGGGCGAAAACTCTCAAGGATCTTACCGCTGTTGAGATCCAGTTCGATGTAACCCACTCGTGCA
CCCAACTGATCTTCAGCATCTTTTACTTTCACCAGCGTTTCTGGGTGAGCAAAAACAGGAAGGCAAAATG
CCGCAAAAAAGGGAATAAGGGCGACACGGAAATGTTGAATACTCATACTCTTCCTTTTTCAATATTATTG
AAGCATTTATCAGGGTTATTGTCTCATGAGCGGATACATATTTGAATGTATTTAGAAAAATAAACAAATA
GGGGTTCCGCGCACATTTCCCCGAAAAGTGCCAC
